Addgene plasmid #141113: PCDH-METTL14-R298P
Purpose: Overexpression of METTL14 mutant in mammalian cells.
Depositing lab: Jianjun Chen. Depositing organization: University of Cincinnati. Publication: METTL14 Inhibits Hematopoietic Stem/Progenitor Differentiation and Promotes Leukemogenesis via mRNA m(6)A Modification. Weng H, Huang H, Wu H, Qin X, Zhao BS, Dong L, Shi H, Skibbe J, Shen C, Hu C, Sheng Y, Wang Y, Wunderlich M, Zhang B, Dore LC, Su R, Deng X, Ferchen K, Li C, Sun M, Lu Z, Jiang X, Marcucci G, Mulloy JC, Yang J, Qian Z, Wei M, He C, Chen J. Cell Stem Cell. 2018 Feb 1;22(2):191-205.e9. doi: 10.1016/j.stem.2017.11.016. Epub 2017 Dec 28. PubMed 29290617.
Backbone
  Vector backbone: PCDH
  Vector type: Mammalian Expression
  Selectable markers: Puromycin
Growth in bacteria
  Bacterial resistance: Ampicillin, 100 μg/mL
  Growth temperature: 37°C
  Growth strain: NEB Stable
  Copy number: Unknown
Gene/Insert
  Gene/Insert name: HMETTL14
  Species: H. sapiens (human)
  Mutation: Substitution - Missense, position 298, R➞P
  Entrez Gene: METTL14 (a.k.a. hMETTL14)
Terms and licenses: Academic/Nonprofit Terms; Industry Terms: Not Available to Industry
How to cite: PCDH-METTL14-R298P was a gift from Jianjun Chen (Addgene plasmid # 141113 ; http://n2t.net/addgene:141113 ; RRID:Addgene_141113)
