[The description below was written by a language model from this plasmid's Addgene catalogue record and pLannotate feature annotations shown in this document.]
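Description:
PCDH-METTL14-R298P is a 9,590-nt mammalian expression plasmid built on the pCDH backbone. The catalogue lists it simply as a mammalian expression vector, but its annotated features are those of a third-generation HIV-1-based lentiviral transfer vector. An RSV promoter fused to a truncated HIV-1 5' LTR drives the viral genomic transcript, followed by the Ψ packaging signal with a gag fragment, the Rev response element for Rev-dependent nuclear export, and the cPPT/CTS. A second truncated HIV-1 LTR sits downstream of the cargo, followed by an SV40 poly(A) signal and an SV40 origin. In bacteria the plasmid replicates from a high-copy ColE1/pUC-type origin and is selected with ampicillin through β-lactamase. Several small lac, rop and bom fragments are backbone remnants.

The payload is human METTL14, a component of the mRNA m6A methyltransferase complex, carrying the missense substitution R298P. It is expressed from the CMV immediate-early enhancer/promoter. A short sequence annotated as a fragment of a 3xHA tag lies directly upstream of the coding sequence, which suggests an N-terminal HA epitope, although the catalogue entry lists no tag. A second cassette downstream uses the EF-1α core promoter with an HTLV-1 LTR-derived element to express copGFP and puromycin N-acetyltransferase. The linker between these two coding regions is not annotated. This cassette allows fluorescent tracking and puromycin selection of cells that carry the construct, and a WPRE after it enhances transcript expression.

The stated purpose is overexpression of the METTL14 mutant in mammalian cells. The associated work concerns METTL14 and m6A modification in hematopoietic differentiation and leukemogenesis. The record does not describe the functional effect of R298P.
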