Features (pLannotate 1.2.2; 30 found; start..end, strand, type, name):
     52..168     +  misc_feature   cPPT/CTS: central polypurine tract and central termination sequence of HIV-1
    181..257     +  enhancer       CMV enhancer (fragment): human cytomegalovirus immediate early enhancer
    258..461     +  promoter       CMV promoter: human cytomegalovirus (CMV) immediate early promoter
    541..567     +  CDS            3xHA (fragment): three tandem HA epitope tags
    568..1932    +  CDS            METTL14: MET14_HUMAN - Also known as KIAA1627 From Homo sapiens (Human).
   1977..2188    +  promoter       EF-1α core promoter: core promoter for human elongation factor EF-1α
   2201..2469    +  LTR            5' LTR (truncated): truncated 5' long terminal repeat (LTR) from human T-cell leukemia virus (HTLV) type 1
   2526..3190    +  CDS            CopGFP (fragment): green fluorescent protein 2 from Pontellina plumata, also known as ppluGFP2 (Shagin et al., 2004)
   3314..3913    +  CDS            PuroR: puromycin N-acetyltransferase; pac from Streptomyces alboniger; confers resistance to puromycin
   3914..4502    +  misc_feature   WPRE: woodchuck hepatitis virus posttranscriptional regulatory element
   4497..4604    +  CDS            nef (fragment): NEF_SIVS4 - Experimental evidence at protein level: Swiss-Prot protein existence level 1. Interferes with TCR signaling from the cell membrane. Interacts with CD247/TCRZ (TCR zeta chain) and exert potent down- regulation of cell surface TCR/CD3 complexes. From Simian immunodeficiency virus (isolate F236/smH4) (SIV-sm) (Simian immunodeficiency virus sooty mangabey monkey).
   4629..4809    +  LTR            5' LTR (truncated): truncated 5' long terminal repeat (LTR) from HIV-1
   4881..5002    +  polyA_signal   SV40 poly(A) signal: SV40 polyadenylation signal
   5042..5177    +  rep_origin     SV40 ori: SV40 origin of replication
   5234..5250    -  protein_bind   lac operator: The lac repressor binds to the lac operator to inhibit transcription in E. coli. This inhibition can be relieved by adding lactose or isopropyl-β-D-thiogalactopyranoside (IPTG). lac repressor encoded by lacI
   5258..5288    -  promoter       lac promoter: promoter for the E. coli lac operon
   5303..5324    -  protein_bind   CAP binding site: CAP binding activates transcription in the presence of cAMP. E. coli catabolite activator protein
   5337..5429    -  CDS            lacI (fragment): lac repressor; lacI; The lac repressor binds to the lac operator to inhibit transcription in E. coli. This inhibition can be relieved by adding lactose or isopropyl-β-D-thiogalactopyranoside (IPTG).
   5612..6200    -  rep_origin     ori: high-copy-number ColE1/pMB1/pBR322/pUC origin of replication
   6371..7231    -  CDS            AmpR: β-lactamase; bla; confers resistance to ampicillin, carbenicillin, and related antibiotics
   7232..7336    -  promoter       AmpR promoter: bla
   7431..7466    +  CDS            rop (fragment): Rop protein, which maintains plasmids at low copy number; rop
   7568..7667    +  misc_feature   bom (fragment): basis of mobility region from pBR322
   7673..7827    -  CDS            lacZα (fragment): LacZα fragment of β-galactosidase; lacZ fragment
   7841..8067    +  promoter       RSV promoter: Rous sarcoma virus enhancer/promoter
   8068..8248    +  LTR            5' LTR (truncated): truncated 5' long terminal repeat (LTR) from HIV-1
   8295..8420    +  misc_feature   HIV-1 Ψ: packaging signal of human immunodeficiency virus type 1
   8404..8742    +  CDS            HIV-1 gag (fragment): gag protein from human immunodeficiency virus 1; gag
   8913..9146    +  misc_feature   RRE: The Rev response element (RRE) of HIV-1 allows for Rev-dependent mRNA export from the nucleus to the cytoplasm.
   9523..33      +  CDS            Rev (fragment) (across the origin): human immunodeficiency virus 1 (HIV-1) Rev protein; rev; enhances nuclear export of unspliced and incompletely spliced viral mRNAs
>Addgene plasmid #141113 | PCDH-METTL14-R298P | addgene full sequence | sequence record 302062 | Addgene NGS Result
CAGAGACAGATCCATTCGATTAGTGAACGGATCTCGACGGTATCGGTTAACTTTTAAAAGAAAAGGGGGG
ATTGGGGGGTACAGTGCAGGGGAAAGAATAGTAGACATAATAGCAACAGACATACAAACTAAAGAATTAC
AAAAACAAATTACAAAATTCAAAATTTTATCGATACTAGTATTATGCCCAGTACATGACCTTATGGGACT
TTCCTACTTGGCAGTACATCTACGTATTAGTCATCGCTATTACCATGGTGATGCGGTTTTGGCAGTACAT
CAATGGGCGTGGATAGCGGTTTGACTCACGGGGATTTCCAAGTCTCCACCCCATTGACGTCAATGGGAGT
TTGTTTTGGCACCAAAATCAACGGGACTTTCCAAAATGTCGTAACAACTCCGCCCCATTGACGCAAATGG
GCGGTAGGCGTGTACGGTGGGAGGTTTATATAAGCAGAGCTCGTTTAGTGAACCGTCAGATCGCCTGGAG
ACGCCATCCACGCTGTTTTGACCTCCATAGAAGATTCTAGAACCACCATGTACCCATACGATGTTCCAGA
TTACGCTGATAGCCGCTTGCAGGAGATCCGGGAGCGGCAGAAGTTACGGCGACAGCTCCTCGCGCAGCAG
TTGGGAGCTGAAAGTGCCGACAGCATTGGTGCCGTGTTAAATAGCAAAGATGAGCAGAGAGAAATTGCTG
AAACAAGAGAAACTTGCAGGGCTTCCTATGATACCTCTGCTCCAAATGCAAAACGTAAGTATCTGGATGA
AGGAGAGACAGATGAAGACAAAATGGAAGAATATAAGGATGAACTAGAAATGCAACAGGATGAAGAAAAT
TTGCCATATGAAGAAGAGATTTACAAAGATTCTAGTACTTTTCTTAAGGGAACACAGAGCTTAAATCCCC
ATAATGATTACTGCCAACATTTTGTAGACACTGGACATAGACCTCAGAATTTCATCAGGGATGTAGGTTT
AGCTGACAGATTTGAAGAATATCCTAAACTGAGGGAGCTCATCAGGCTAAAGGATGAGTTAATAGCTAAA
TCTAACACTCCTCCCATGTACTTACAAGCCGATATAGAAGCCTTTGACATCAGAGAACTAACACCCAAAT
TTGATGTGATTCTTCTGGAACCCCCTTTAGAAGAATATTACAGAGAAACTGGCATCACTGCTAATGAAAA
ATGCTGGACTTGGGATGATATTATGAAGTTAGAAATTGATGAGATTGCAGCACCTCGATCATTTATTTTT
CTCTGGTGTGGTTCTGGGGAGGGGTTGGACCTTGGAAGAGTGTGTTTACGAAAATGGGGTTACAGAAGAT
GTGAAGATATTTGTTGGATTAAAACCAATAAAAACAATCCTGGGAAGACTAAGACTTTAGATCCAAAGGC
TGTCTTTCAGAGAACAAAGGAACACTGCCTCATGGGGATCAAAGGAACTGTGAAGCCTAGCACAGACGGG
GACTTCATTCATGCTAATGTTGACATTGACTTAATTATCACAGAAGAACCTGAAATTGGCAATATAGAAA
AACCTGTAGAAATTTTTCATATAATTGAGCATTTTTGTCTTGGTAGAAGACGCCTTCATCTATTTGGAAG
AGATAGTACAATTCGACCAGGCTGGCTCACAGTTGGACCAACGCTTACAAATAGCAACTACAATGCAGAA
ACATATGCATCCTATTTCAGTGCTCCTAATTCCTACTTGACTGGTTGTACAGAAGAAATTGAGAGACTTC
GACCAAAATCGCCTCCTCCCAAATCTAAATCTGACCGAGGAGGTGGAGCTCCCAGAGGTGGAGGAAGAGG
TGGAACTTCTGCTGGCCGTGGACGAGAAAGAAATAGATCTAACTTCCGAGGAGAAAGAGGTGGCTTTAGA
GGGGGCCGTGGAGGAGCACACAGAGGTGGCTTTCCACCTCGATAAGCGGCCGCGAAGGATCTGCGATCGC
TCCGGTGCCCGTCAGTGGGCAGAGCGCACATCGCCCACAGTCCCCGAGAAGTTGGGGGGAGGGGTCGGCA
ATTGAACGGGTGCCTAGAGAAGGTGGCGCGGGGTAAACTGGGAAAGTGATGTCGTGTACTGGCTCCGCCT
TTTTCCCGAGGGTGGGGGAGAACCGTATATAAGTGCAGTAGTCGCCGTGAACGTTCTTTTTCGCAACGGG
TTTGCCGCCAGAACACAGCTGAAGCTTCGAGGGGCTCGCATCTCTCCTTCACGCGCCCGCCGCCCTACCT
GAGGCCGCCATCCACGCCGGTTGAGTCGCGTTCTGCCGCCTCCCGCCTGTGGTGCCTCCTGAACTGCGTC
CGCCGTCTAGGTAAGTTTAAAGCTCAGGTCGAGACCGGGCCTTTGTCCGGCGCTCCCTTGGAGCCTACCT
AGACTCAGCCGGCTCTCCACGCTTTGCCTGACCCTGCTTGCTCAACTCTACGTCTTTGTTTCGTTTTCTG
TTCTGCGCCGTTACAGATCCAAGCTGTGACCGGCGCCTACGCTAGACGCCACCATGGAGAGCGACGAGAG
CGGCCTGCCCGCCATGGAGATCGAGTGCCGCATCACCGGCACCCTGAACGGCGTGGAGTTCGAGCTGGTG
GGCGGCGGAGAGGGCACCCCCAAGCAGGGCCGCATGACCAACAAGATGAAGAGCACCAAAGGCGCCCTGA
CCTTCAGCCCCTACCTGCTGAGCCACGTGATGGGCTACGGCTTCTACCACTTCGGCACCTACCCCAGCGG
CTACGAGAACCCCTTCCTGCACGCCATCAACAACGGCGGCTACACCAACACCCGCATCGAGAAGTACGAG
GACGGCGGCGTGCTGCACGTGAGCTTCAGCTACCGCTACGAGGCCGGCCGCGTGATCGGCGACTTCAAGG
TGGTGGGCACCGGCTTCCCCGAGGACAGCGTGATCTTCACCGACAAGATCATCCGCAGCAACGCCACCGT
GGAGCACCTGCACCCCATGGGCGATAACGTGCTGGTGGGCAGCTTCGCCCGCACCTTCAGCCTGCGCGAC
GGCGGCTACTACAGCTTCGTGGTGGACAGCCACATGCACTTCAAGAGCGCCATCCACCCCAGCATCCTGC
AGAACGGGGGCCCCATGTTCGCCTTCCGCCGCGTGGAGGAGCTGCACAGCAACACCGAGCTGGGCATCGT
GGAGTACCAGCACGCCTTCAAGACCCCCATCGCCTTCGCCAGATCCCGCGCTCAGTCGTCCAATTCTGCC
GTGGACGGCACCGCCGGACCCGGCTCCACCGGATCTCGCGAGGGCAGAGGAAGTCTTCTAACATGCGGTG
ACGTGGAGGAGAATCCCGGCCCTATGACCGAGTACAAGCCCACGGTGCGCCTCGCCACCCGCGACGACGT
CCCCAGGGCCGTACGCACCCTCGCCGCCGCGTTCGCCGACTACCCCGCCACGCGCCACACCGTCGATCCG
GACCGCCACATCGAGCGGGTCACCGAGCTGCAAGAACTCTTCCTCACGCGCGTCGGGCTCGACATCGGCA
AGGTGTGGGTCGCGGACGACGGCGCCGCGGTGGCGGTCTGGACCACGCCGGAGAGCGTCGAAGCGGGGGC
GGTGTTCGCCGAGATCGGCCCGCGCATGGCCGAGTTGAGCGGTTCCCGGCTGGCCGCGCAGCAACAGATG
GAAGGCCTCCTGGCGCCGCACCGGCCCAAGGAGCCCGCGTGGTTCCTGGCCACCGTCGGCGTCTCGCCCG
ACCACCAGGGCAAGGGTCTGGGCAGCGCCGTCGTGCTCCCCGGAGTGGAGGCGGCCGAGCGCGCCGGGGT
GCCCGCCTTCCTGGAGACCTCCGCGCCCCGCAACCTCCCCTTCTACGAGCGGCTCGGCTTCACCGTCACC
GCCGACGTCGAGGTGCCCGAAGGACCGCGCACCTGGTGCATGACCCGCAAGCCCGGTGCCTGAAATCAAC
CTCTGGATTACAAAATTTGTGAAAGATTGACTGGTATTCTTAACTATGTTGCTCCTTTTACGCTATGTGG
ATACGCTGCTTTAATGCCTTTGTATCATGCTATTGCTTCCCGTATGGCTTTCATTTTCTCCTCCTTGTAT
AAATCCTGGTTGCTGTCTCTTTATGAGGAGTTGTGGCCCGTTGTCAGGCAACGTGGCGTGGTGTGCACTG
TGTTTGCTGACGCAACCCCCACTGGTTGGGGCATTGCCACCACCTGTCAGCTCCTTTCCGGGACTTTCGC
TTTCCCCCTCCCTATTGCCACGGCGGAACTCATCGCCGCCTGCCTTGCCCGCTGCTGGACAGGGGCTCGG
CTGTTGGGCACTGACAATTCCGTGGTGTTGTCGGGGAAATCATCGTCCTTTCCTTGGCTGCTCGCCTGTG
TTGCCACCTGGATTCTGCGCGGGACGTCCTTCTGCTACGTCCCTTCGGCCCTCAATCCAGCGGACCTTCC
TTCCCGCGGCCTGCTGCCGGCTCTGCGGCCTCTTCCGCGTCTCCGCCTTCGCCCTCAGACGAGTCGGATC
TCCCTTTGGGCCGCCTCCCCGCCTGGTACCTTTAAGACCAATGACTTACAAGGCAGCTGTAGATCTTAGC
CACTTTTTAAAAGAAAAGGGGGGACTGGAAGGGCTAATTCACTCCCAACGAAGATAAGATCTGCTTTTTG
CTTGTACTGGGTCTCTCTGGTTAGACCAGATCTGAGCCTGGGAGCTCTCTGGCTAACTAGGGAACCCACT
GCTTAAGCCTCAATAAAGCTTGCCTTGAGTGCTTCAAGTAGTGTGTGCCCGTCTGTTGTGTGACTCTGGT
AACTAGAGATCCCTCAGACCCTTTTAGTCAGTGTGGAAAATCTCTAGCAGTAGTAGTTCATGTCATCTTA
TTATTCAGTATTTATAACTTGCAAAGAAATGAATATCAGAGAGTGAGAGGAACTTGTTTATTGCAGCTTA
TAATGGTTACAAATAAAGCAATAGCATCACAAATTTCACAAATAAAGCATTTTTTTCACTGCATTCTAGT
TGTGGTTTGTCCAAACTCATCAATGTATCTTATCATGTCTGGCTCTAGCTATCCCGCCCCTAACTCCGCC
CATCCCGCCCCTAACTCCGCCCAGTTCCGCCCATTCTCCGCCCCATGGCTGACTAATTTTTTTTATTTAT
GCAGAGGCCGAGGCCGCCTCGGCCTCTGAGCTATTCCAGAAGTAGTGAGGAGGCTTTTTTGGAGGCCTAG
ACTTTTGCAGAGACCAAATTCGTAATCATGTCATAGCTGTTTCCTGTGTGAAATTGTTATCCGCTCACAA
TTCCACACAACATACGAGCCGGAAGCATAAAGTGTAAAGCCTGGGGTGCCTAATGAGTGAGCTAACTCAC
ATTAATTGCGTTGCGCTCACTGCCCGCTTTCCAGTCGGGAAACCTGTCGTGCCAGCTGCATTAATGAATC
GGCCAACGCGCGGGGAGAGGCGGTTTGCGTATTGGGCGCTCTTCCGCTTCCTCGCTCACTGACTCGCTGC
GCTCGGTCGTTCGGCTGCGGCGAGCGGTATCAGCTCACTCAAAGGCGGTAATACGGTTATCCACAGAATC
AGGGGATAACGCAGGAAAGAACATGTGAGCAAAAGGCCAGCAAAAGGCCAGGAACCGTAAAAAGGCCGCG
TTGCTGGCGTTTTTCCATAGGCTCCGCCCCCCTGACGAGCATCACAAAAATCGACGCTCAAGTCAGAGGT
GGCGAAACCCGACAGGACTATAAAGATACCAGGCGTTTCCCCCTGGAAGCTCCCTCGTGCGCTCTCCTGT
TCCGACCCTGCCGCTTACCGGATACCTGTCCGCCTTTCTCCCTTCGGGAAGCGTGGCGCTTTCTCATAGC
TCACGCTGTAGGTATCTCAGTTCGGTGTAGGTCGTTCGCTCCAAGCTGGGCTGTGTGCACGAACCCCCCG
TTCAGCCCGACCGCTGCGCCTTATCCGGTAACTATCGTCTTGAGTCCAACCCGGTAAGACACGACTTATC
GCCACTGGCAGCAGCCACTGGTAACAGGATTAGCAGAGCGAGGTATGTAGGCGGTGCTACAGAGTTCTTG
AAGTGGTGGCCTAACTACGGCTACACTAGAAGAACAGTATTTGGTATCTGCGCTCTGCTGAAGCCAGTTA
CCTTCGGAAAAAGAGTTGGTAGCTCTTGATCCGGCAAACAAACCACCGCTGGTAGCGGTGGTTTTTTTGT
TTGCAAGCAGCAGATTACGCGCAGAAAAAAAGGATCTCAAGAAGATCCTTTGATCTTTTCTACGGGGTCT
GACGCTCAGTGGAACGAAAACTCACGTTAAGGGATTTTGGTCATGAGATTATCAAAAAGGATCTTCACCT
AGATCCTTTTAAATTAAAAATGAAGTTTTAAATCAATCTAAAGTATATATGAGTAAACTTGGTCTGACAG
TTACCAATGCTTAATCAGTGAGGCACCTATCTCAGCGATCTGTCTATTTCGTTCATCCATAGTTGCCTGA
CTCCCCGTCGTGTAGATAACTACGATACGGGAGGGCTTACCATCTGGCCCCAGTGCTGCAATGATACCGC
GAGACCCACGCTCACCGGCTCCAGATTTATCAGCAATAAACCAGCCAGCCGGAAGGGCCGAGCGCAGAAG
TGGTCCTGCAACTTTATCCGCCTCCATCCAGTCTATTAATTGTTGCCGGGAAGCTAGAGTAAGTAGTTCG
CCAGTTAATAGTTTGCGCAACGTTGTTGCCATTGCTACAGGCATCGTGGTGTCACGCTCGTCGTTTGGTA
TGGCTTCATTCAGCTCCGGTTCCCAACGATCAAGGCGAGTTACATGATCCCCCATGTTGTGCAAAAAAGC
GGTTAGCTCCTTCGGTCCTCCGATCGTTGTCAGAAGTAAGTTGGCCGCAGTGTTATCACTCATGGTTATG
GCAGCACTGCATAATTCTCTTACTGTCATGCCATCCGTAAGATGCTTTTCTGTGACTGGTGAGTACTCAA
CCAAGTCATTCTGAGAATAGTGTATGCGGCGACCGAGTTGCTCTTGCCCGGCGTCAATACGGGATAATAC
CGCGCCACATAGCAGAACTTTAAAAGTGCTCATCATTGGAAAACGTTCTTCGGGGCGAAAACTCTCAAGG
ATCTTACCGCTGTTGAGATCCAGTTCGATGTAACCCACTCGTGCACCCAACTGATCTTCAGCATCTTTTA
CTTTCACCAGCGTTTCTGGGTGAGCAAAAACAGGAAGGCAAAATGCCGCAAAAAAGGGAATAAGGGCGAC
ACGGAAATGTTGAATACTCATACTCTTCCTTTTTCAATATTATTGAAGCATTTATCAGGGTTATTGTCTC
ATGAGCGGATACATATTTGAATGTATTTAGAAAAATAAACAAATAGGGGTTCCGCGCACATTTCCCCGAA
AAGTGCCACCTGACGTCTAAGAAACCATTATTATCATGACATTAACCTATAAAAATAGGCGTATCACGAG
GCCCTTTCGTCTCGCGCGTTTCGGTGATGACGGTGAAAACCTCTGACACATGCAGCTCCCGGAGACGGTC
ACAGCTTGTCTGTAAGCGGATGCCGGGAGCAGACAAGCCCGTCAGGGCGCGTCAGCGGGTGTTGGCGGGT
GTCGGGGCTGGCTTAACTATGCGGCATCAGAGCAGATTGTACTGAGAGTGCACCATATGCGGTGTGAAAT
ACCGCACAGATGCGTAAGGAGAAAATACCGCATCAGGCGCCATTCGCCATTCAGGCTGCGCAACTGTTGG
GAAGGGCGATCGGTGCGGGCCTCTTCGCTATTACGCCAGCTGGCGAAAGGGGGATGTGCTGCAAGGCGAT
TAAGTTGGGTAACGCCAGGGTTTTCCCAGTCACGACGTTGTAAAACGACGGCCAGTGCCAAGCTGACGCG
TGTAGTCTTATGCAATACTCTTGTAGTCTTGCAACATGGTAACGATGAGTTAGCAACATGCCTTACAAGG
AGAGAAAAAGCACCGTGCATGCCGATTGGTGGAAGTAAGGTGGTACGATCGTGCCTTATTAGGAAGGCAA
CAGACGGGTCTGACATGGATTGGACGAACCACTGAATTGCCGCATTGCAGAGATATTGTATTTAAGTGCC
TAGCTCGATACATAAACGGGTCTCTCTGGTTAGACCAGATCTGAGCCTGGGAGCTCTCTGGCTAACTAGG
GAACCCACTGCTTAAGCCTCAATAAAGCTTGCCTTGAGTGCTTCAAGTAGTGTGTGCCCGTCTGTTGTGT
GACTCTGGTAACTAGAGATCCCTCAGACCCTTTTAGTCAGTGTGGAAAATCTCTAGCAGTGGCGCCCGAA
CAGGGACTTGAAAGCGAAAGGGAAACCAGAGGAGCTCTCTCGACGCAGGACTCGGCTTGCTGAAGCGCGC
ACGGCAAGAGGCGAGGGGCGGCGACTGGTGAGTACGCCAAAAATTTTGACTAGCGGAGGCTAGAAGGAGA
GAGATGGGTGCGAGAGCGTCAGTATTAAGCGGGGGAGAATTAGATCGCGATGGGAAAAAATTCGGTTAAG
GCCAGGGGGAAAGAAAAAATATAAATTAAAACATATAGTATGGGCAAGCAGGGAGCTAGAACGATTCGCA
GTTAATCCTGGCCTGTTAGAAACATCAGAAGGCTGTAGACAAATACTGGGACAGCTACAACCATCCCTTC
AGACAGGATCAGAAGAACTTAGATCATTATATAATACAGTAGCAACCCTCTATTGTGTGCATCAAAGGAT
AGAGATAAAAGACACCAAGGAAGCTTTAGACAAGATAGAGGAAGAGCAAAACAAAAGTAAGACCACCGCA
CAGCAAGCGGCCACTGATCTTCAGACCTGGAGGAGGAGATATGAGGGACAATTGGAGAAGTGAATTATAT
AAATATAAAGTAGTAAAAATTGAACCATTAGGAGTAGCACCCACCAAGGCAAAGAGAAGAGTGGTGCAGA
GAGAAAAAAGAGCAGTGGGAATAGGAGCTTTGTTCCTTGGGTTCTTGGGAGCAGCAGGAAGCACTATGGG
CGCAGCGTCAATGACGCTGACGGTACAGGCCAGACAATTATTGTCTGGTATAGTGCAGCAGCAGAACAAT
TTGCTGAGGGCTATTGAGGCGCAACAGCATCTGTTGCAACTCACAGTCTGGGGCATCAAGCAGCTCCAGG
CAAGAATCCTGGCTGTGGAAAGATACCTAAAGGATCAACAGCTCCTGGGGATTTGGGGTTGCTCTGGAAA
ACTCATTTGCACCACTGCTGTGCCTTGGAATGCTAGTTGGAGTAATAAATCTCTGGAACAGATTTGGAAT
CACACGACCTGGATGGAGTGGGACAGAGAAATTAACAATTACACAAGCTTAATACACTCCTTAATTGAAG
AATCGCAAAACCAGCAAGAAAAGAATGAACAAGAATTATTGGAATTAGATAAATGGGCAAGTTTGTGGAA
TTGGTTTAACATAACAAATTGGCTGTGGTATATAAAATTATTCATAATGATAGTAGGAGGCTTGGTAGGT
TTAAGAATAGTTTTTGCTGTACTTTCTATAGTGAATAGAGTTAGGCAGGGATATTCACCATTATCGTTTC
AGACCCACCTCCCAACCCCGAGGGGACCCGACAGGCCCGAAGGAATAGAAGAAGAAGGTGGAGAGAGAGA
