>Addgene plasmid #141113 | PCDH-METTL14-R298P | depositor partial sequence | sequence record 292142 | METTL14-R298P
CCACCATGTACCCATACGATGTTCCAGATTACGCTGATAGCCGCTTGCAGGAGATCCGGGAGCGGCAGAA
GTTACGGCGACAGCTCCTCGCGCAGCAGTTGGGAGCTGAAAGTGCCGACAGCATTGGTGCCGTGTTAAAT
AGCAAAGATGAGCAGAGAGAAATTGCTGAAACAAGAGAAACTTGCAGGGCTTCCTATGATACCTCTGCTC
CAAATGCAAAACGTAAGTATCTGGATGAAGGAGAGACAGATGAAGACAAAATGGAAGAATATAAGGATGA
ACTAGAAATGCAACAGGATGAAGAAAATTTGCCATATGAAGAAGAGATTTACAAAGATTCTAGTACTTTT
CTTAAGGGAACACAGAGCTTAAATCCCCATAATGATTACTGCCAACATTTTGTAGACACTGGACATAGAC
CTCAGAATTTCATCAGGGATGTAGGTTTAGCTGACAGATTTGAAGAATATCCTAAACTGAGGGAGCTCAT
CAGGCTAAAGGATGAGTTAATAGCTAAATCTAACACTCCTCCCATGTACTTACAAGCCGATATAGAAGCC
TTTGACATCAGAGAACTAACACCCAAATTTGATGTGATTCTTCTGGAACCCCCTTTAGAAGAATATTACA
GAGAAACTGGCATCACTGCTAATGAAAAATGCTGGACTTGGGATGATATTATGAAGTTAGAAATTGATGA
GATTGCAGCACCTCGATCATTTATTTTTCTCTGGTGTGGTTCTGGGGAGGGGTTGGACCTTGGAAGAGTG
TGTTTACGAAAATGGGGTTACAGAAGATGTGAAGATATTTGTTGGATTAAAACCAATAAAAACAATCCTG
GGAAGACTAAGACTTTAGATCCAAAGGCTGTCTTTCAGAGAACAAAGGAACACTGCCTCATGGGGATCAA
AGGAACTGTGAAGCCTAGCACAGACGGGGACTTCATTCATGCTAATGTTGACATTGACTTAATTATCACA
GAAGAACCTGAAATTGGCAATATAGAAAAACCTGTAGAAATTTTTCATATAATTGAGCATTTTTGTCTTG
GTAGAAGACGCCTTCATCTATTTGGAAGAGATAGTACAATTCGACCAGGCTGGCTCACAGTTGGACCAAC
GCTTACAAATAGCAACTACAATGCAGAAACATATGCATCCTATTTCAGTGCTCCTAATTCCTACTTGACT
GGTTGTACAGAAGAAATTGAGAGACTTCGACCAAAATCGCCTCCTCCCAAATCTAAATCTGACCGAGGAG
GTGGAGCTCCCAGAGGTGGAGGAAGAGGTGGAACTTCTGCTGGCCGTGGACGAGAAAGAAATAGATCTAA
CTTCCGAGGAGAAAGAGGTGGCTTTAGAGGGGGCCGTGGAGGAGCACACAGAGGTGGCTTTCCACCTCGA
TAA
